>Addgene plasmid #127108 | pcDNA5_FRT_GFP | addgene full sequence | sequence record 251368 | Addgene NGS Result
TTTAAGCTACAACAAGGCAAGGCTTGACCGACAATTGCATGAAGAATCTGCTTAGGGTTAGGCGTTTTGC
GCTGCTTCGCGATGTACGGGCCAGATATACGCGTTGACATTGATTATTGACTAGTTATTAATAGTAATCA
ATTACGGGGTCATTAGTTCATAGCCCATATATGGAGTTCCGCGTTACATAACTTACGGTAAATGGCCCGC
CTGGCTGACCGCCCAACGACCCCCGCCCATTGACGTCAATAATGACGTATGTTCCCATAGTAACGCCAAT
AGGGACTTTCCATTGACGTCAATGGGTGGAGTATTTACGGTAAACTGCCCACTTGGCAGTACATCAAGTG
TATCATATGCCAAGTACGCCCCCTATTGACGTCAATGACGGTAAATGGCCCGCCTGGCATTATGCCCAGT
ACATGACCTTATGGGACTTTCCTACTTGGCAGTACATCTACGTATTAGTCATCGCTATTACCATGGTGAT
GCGGTTTTGGCAGTACATCAATGGGCGTGGATAGCGGTTTGACTCACGGGGATTTCCAAGTCTCCACCCC
ATTGACGTCAATGGGAGTTTGTTTTGGCACCAAAATCAACGGGACTTTCCAAAATGTCGTAACAACTCCG
CCCCATTGACGCAAATGGGCGGTAGGCGTGTACGGTGGGAGGTCTATATAAGCAGAGCTCTCTGGCTAAC
TAGAGAACCCACTGCTTACTGGCTTATCGAAATTAATACGACTCACTATAGGGAGACCCAAGCTGGCTAG
CGTTTAAACTTAAGCTTGGTACCGAGCTCGGATCCCGAGTATGGTGAGCAAGGGCGAGGAGCTGTTCACC
GGGGTGGTGCCCATCCTGGTCGAGCTGGACGGCGACGTAAACGGCCACAAGTTCAGCGTGTCCGGCGAGG
GCGAGGGCGATGCCACCTACGGCAAGCTGACCCTGAAGTTCATCTGCACCACCGGCAAGCTGCCCGTGCC
CTGGCCCACCCTCGTGACCACCCTGACCTACGGCGTGCAGTGCTTCAGCCGCTACCCCGACCACATGAAG
CAGCACGACTTCTTCAAGTCCGCCATGCCCGAAGGCTACGTCCAGGAGCGCACCATCTTCTTCAAGGACG
ACGGCAACTACAAGACCCGCGCCGAGGTGAAGTTCGAGGGCGACACCCTGGTGAACCGCATCGAGCTGAA
GGGCATCGACTTCAAGGAGGACGGCAACATCCTGGGGCACAAGCTGGAGTACAACTACAACAGCCACAAC
GTCTATATCATGGCCGACAAGCAGAAGAACGGCATCAAGGTGAACTTCAAGATCCGCCACAACATCGAGG
ACGGCAGCGTGCAGCTCGCCGACCACTACCAGCAGAACACCCCCATCGGCGACGGCCCCGTGCTGCTGCC
CGACAACCACTACCTGAGCACCCAGTCCGCCCTGAGCAAAGACCCCAACGAGAAGCGCGATCACATGGTC
CTGCTGGAGTTCGTGACCGCCGCCGGGATCACTCTCGGCATGGACGAGCTGTACAAGAAGCTTACTAGCT
AACGGCCGCTCGAGTCTAGAGGGCCCGTTTAAACCCGCTGATCAGCCTCGACTGTGCCTTCTAGTTGCCA
GCCATCTGTTGTTTGCCCCTCCCCCGTGCCTTCCTTGACCCTGGAAGGTGCCACTCCCACTGTCCTTTCC
TAATAAAATGAGGAAATTGCATCGCATTGTCTGAGTAGGTGTCATTCTATTCTGGGGGGTGGGGTGGGGC
AGGACAGCAAGGGGGAGGATTGGGAAGACAATAGCAGGCATGCTGGGGATGCGGTGGGCTCTATGGCTTC
TGAGGCGGAAAGAACCAGCTGGGGCTCTAGGGGGTATCCCC
[124 nt withheld, positions 1862-1985]
C
[91 nt withheld, positions 1987-2077]
AGGGTGATGGTTCACGTACCTAGAAGTTCCTATTCCGAAGTTCCTATTCTCTAGAAAGTATAGGAACTTC
CTTGGCCAAAAAGCCTGAACTCACCGCGACGTCTGTCGAGAAGTTTCTGATCGAAAAGTTCGACAGCGTC
TCCGACCTGATGCAGCTCTCGGAGGGCGAAGAATCTCGTGCTTTCAGCTTCGATGTAGGAGGGCGTGGAT
ATGTCCTGCGGGTAAATAGCTGCGCCGATGGTTTCTACAAAGATCGTTATGTTTATCGGCACTTTGCATC
GGCCGCGCTCCCGATTCCGGAAGTGCTTGACATTGGGGAATTCAGCGAGAGCCTGACCTATTGCATCTCC
CGCCGTGCACAGGGTGTCACGTTGCAAGACCTGCCTGAAACCGAACTGCCCGCTGTTCTGCAGCCGGTCG
CGGAGGCCATGGATGCGATCGCTGCGGCCGATCTTAGCCAGACGAGCGGGTTCGGCCCATTCGGACCGCA
AGGAATCGGTCAATACACTACATGGCGTGATTTCATATGCGCGATTGCTGATCCCCATGTGTATCACTGG
CAAACTGTGATGGACGACACCGTCAGTGCGTCCGTCGCGCAGGCTCTCGATGAGCTGATGCTTTGGGCCG
AGGACTGCCCCGAAGTCCGGCACCTCGTGCACGCGGATTTCGGCTCCAACAATGTCCTGACGGACAATGG
CCGCATAACAGCGGTCATTGACTGGAGCGAGGCGATGTTCGGGGATTCCCAATACGAGGTCGCCAACATC
TTCTTCTGGAGGCCGTGGTTGGCTTGTATGGAGCAGCAGACGCGCTACTTCGAGCGGAGGCATCCGGAGC
TTGCAGGATCGCCGCGGCTCCGGGCGTATATGCTCCGCATTGGTCTTGACCAACTCTATCAGAGCTTGGT
TGACGGCAATTTCGATGATGCAGCTTGGGCGCAGGGTCGATGCGACGCAATCGTCCGATCCGGAGCCGGG
ACTGTCGGGCGTACACAAATCGCCCGCAGAAGCGCGGCCGTCTGGACCGATGGCTGTGTAGAAGTACTCG
CCGATAGTGGAAACCGACGCCCCAGCACTCGTCCGAGGGCAAAGGAATAGCACGTACTACGAGATTTCGA
TTCCACCGCCGCCTTCTATGAAAGGTTGGGCTTCGGAATCGTTTTCCGGGACGCCGGCTGGATGATCCTC
CAGCGCGGGGATCTCATGCTGGAGTTCTTCGCCCACCCCAACTTGTTTATTGCAGCTTATAATGGTTACA
AATAAAGCAATAGCATCACAAATTTCACAAATAAAGCATTTTTTTCACTGCATTCTAGTTGTGGTTTGTC
CAAACTCATCAATGTATCTTATCATGTCTGTATACCGTCGACCTCTAGCTAGAGCTTGGCGTAATCATGG
TCATAGCTGTTTCCTGTGTGAAATTGTTATCCGCTCACAATTCCACACAACATACGAGCCGGAAGCATAA
AGTGTAAAGCCTGGGGTGCCTAATGAGTGAGCTAACTCACATTAATTGCGTTGCGCTCACTGCCCGCTTT
CCAGTCGGGAAACCTGTCGTGCCAGCTGCATTAATGAATCGGCCAACGCGCGGGGAGAGGCGGTTTGCGT
ATTGGGCGCTCTTCCGCTTCCTCGCTCACTGACTCGCTGCGCTCGGTCGTTCGGCTGCGGCGAGCGGTAT
CAGCTCACTCAAAGGCGGTAATACGGTTATCCACAGAATCAGGGGATAACGCAGGAAAGAACATGTGAGC
AAAAGGCCAGCAAAAGGCCAGGAACCGTAAAAAGGCCGCGTTGCTGGCGTTTTTCCATAGGCTCCGCCCC
CCTGACGAGCATCACAAAAATCGACGCTCAAGTCAGAGGTGGCGAAACCCGACAGGACTATAAAGATACC
AGGCGTTTCCCCCTGGAAGCTCCCTCGTGCGCTCTCCTGTTCCGACCCTGCCGCTTACCGGATACCTGTC
CGCCTTTCTCCCTTCGGGAAGCGTGGCGCTTTCTCATAGCTCACGCTGTAGGTATCTCAGTTCGGTGTAG
GTCGTTCGCTCCAAGCTGGGCTGTGTGCACGAACCCCCCGTTCAGCCCGACCGCTGCGCCTTATCCGGTA
ACTATCGTCTTGAGTCCAACCCGGTAAGACACGACTTATCGCCACTGGCAGCAGCCACTGGTAACAGGAT
TAGCAGAGCGAGGTATGTAGGCGGTGCTACAGAGTTCTTGAAGTGGTGGCCTAACTACGGCTACACTAGA
AGAACAGTATTTGGTATCTGCGCTCTGCTGAAGCCAGTTACCTTCGGAAAAAGAGTTGGTAGCTCTTGAT
CCGGCAAACAAACCACCGCTGGTAGCGGTGGTTTTTTTGTTTGCAAGCAGCAGATTACGCGCAGAAAAAA
AGGATCTCAAGAAGATCCTTTGATCTTTTCTACGGGGTCTGACGCTCAGTGGAACGAAAACTCACGTTAA
GGGATTTTGGTCATGAGATTATCAAAAAGGATCTTCACCTAGATCCTTTTAAATTAAAAATGAAGTTTTA
AATCAATCTAAAGTATATATGAGTAAACTTGGTCTGACAGTTACCAATGCTTAATCAGTGAGGCACCTAT
CTCAGCGATCTGTCTATTTCGTTCATCCATAGTTGCCTGACTCCCCGTCGTGTAGATAACTACGATACGG
GAGGGCTTACCATCTGGCCCCAGTGCTGCAATGATACCGCGAGACCCACGCTCACCGGCTCCAGATTTAT
CAGCAATAAACCAGCCAGCCGGAAGGGCCGAGCGCAGAAGTGGTCCTGCAACTTTATCCGCCTCCATCCA
GTCTATTAATTGTTGCCGGGAAGCTAGAGTAAGTAGTTCGCCAGTTAATAGTTTGCGCAACGTTGTTGCC
ATTGCTACAGGCATCGTGGTGTCACGCTCGTCGTTTGGTATGGCTTCATTCAGCTCCGGTTCCCAACGAT
CAAGGCGAGTTACATGATCCCCCATGTTGTGCAAAAAAGCGGTTAGCTCCTTCGGTCCTCCGATCGTTGT
CAGAAGTAAGTTGGCCGCAGTGTTATCACTCATGGTTATGGCAGCACTGCATAATTCTCTTACTGTCATG
CCATCCGTAAGATGCTTTTCTGTGACTGGTGAGTACTCAACCAAGTCATTCTGAGAATAGTGTATGCGGC
GACCGAGTTGCTCTTGCCCGGCGTCAATACGGGATAATACCGCGCCACATAGCAGAACTTTAAAAGTGCT
CATCATTGGAAAACGTTCTTCGGGGCGAAAACTCTCAAGGATCTTACCGCTGTTGAGATCCAGTTCGATG
TAACCCACTCGTGCACCCAACTGATCTTCAGCATCTTTTACTTTCACCAGCGTTTCTGGGTGAGCAAAAA
CAGGAAGGCAAAATGCCGCAAAAAAGGGAATAAGGGCGACACGGAAATGTTGAATACTCATACTCTTCCT
TTTTCAATATTATTGAAGCATTTATCAGGGTTATTGTCTCATGAGCGGATACATATTTGAATGTATTTAG
AAAAATAAACAAATAGGGGTTCCGCGCACATTTCCCCGAAAAGTGCCACCTGACGTCGACGGATCGGGAG
ATCTCCCGATCCCCTATGGTGCACTCTCAGTACAATCTGCTCTGATGCCGCATAGTTAAGCCAGTATCTG
CTCCCTGCTTGTGTGTTGGAGGTCGCTGAGTAGTGCGCGAGCAAAA
Features (pLannotate 1.2.2; 20 found; start..end, strand, type, name):
    106..485     +  enhancer       CMV enhancer: human cytomegalovirus immediate early enhancer
    486..689     +  promoter       CMV promoter: human cytomegalovirus (CMV) immediate early promoter
    685..718     +  LTR            5' LTR (truncated) (fragment): truncated 5' long terminal repeat (LTR) from HIV-1
    734..752     +  promoter       T7 promoter: promoter for bacteriophage T7 RNA polymerase
    811..1527    +  CDS            EGFP: EGFP is a basic (constitutively fluorescent) green fluorescent protein published in 1996, derived from Aequorea victoria. It is reported to be a rapidly-maturing weak dimer with moderate acid sensitivity.
   1592..1816    +  polyA_signal   bGH poly(A) signal: bovine growth hormone polyadenylation signal
   1820..1841    +  promoter       SV40 promoter (fragment): SV40 enhancer and early promoter
   1862..2095    +  rep_origin     f1 ori (fragment) (sequence partly withheld): f1 bacteriophage origin of replication; arrow indicates direction of (+) strand synthesis
   2100..2147    +  protein_bind   FRT: FLP-mediated recombination occurs in the 8-bp core sequence TCTAGAAA (Turan and Bode, 2011). FLP recombinase from the Saccharomyces cerevisiae 2μ plasmid
   2155..3177    +  CDS            HygR: aminoglycoside phosphotransferase from E. coli; aph(4)-Ia; confers resistance to hygromycin
   3187..3312    +  CDS            ble (fragment): BLE_KLEPN - Experimental evidence at protein level: Swiss-Prot protein existence level 1. Binding protein with a strong affinity to the bleomycin family of antibiotics. Binds to CL990; an antimitotic-antibiotic compound. From Klebsiella pneumoniae.
   3307..3428    +  polyA_signal   SV40 poly(A) signal: SV40 polyadenylation signal
   3501..3517    -  protein_bind   lac operator: The lac repressor binds to the lac operator to inhibit transcription in E. coli. This inhibition can be relieved by adding lactose or isopropyl-β-D-thiogalactopyranoside (IPTG). lac repressor encoded by lacI
   3525..3555    -  promoter       lac promoter: promoter for the E. coli lac operon
   3570..3591    -  protein_bind   CAP binding site: CAP binding activates transcription in the presence of cAMP. E. coli catabolite activator protein
   3604..3696    -  CDS            lacI (fragment): lac repressor; lacI; The lac repressor binds to the lac operator to inhibit transcription in E. coli. This inhibition can be relieved by adding lactose or isopropyl-β-D-thiogalactopyranoside (IPTG).
   3879..4467    -  rep_origin     ori: high-copy-number ColE1/pMB1/pBR322/pUC origin of replication
   4638..5498    -  CDS            AmpR: β-lactamase; bla; confers resistance to ampicillin, carbenicillin, and related antibiotics
   5499..5603    -  promoter       AmpR promoter: bla
   5662..5714    -  misc_feature   bom (fragment): basis of mobility region from pBR322
