[The description below was written by a language model from this plasmid's Addgene catalogue record and pLannotate feature annotations shown in this document.]
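Description:
pcDNA5_FRT_GFP is a 5.8 kb mammalian expression plasmid built on the pcDNA5_FRT backbone, a vector designed for FLP recombinase-mediated integration into host cell lines that already carry a genomic FRT target site. In bacteria it is maintained through a high-copy ColE1/pUC-type origin and selected with ampicillin via the β-lactamase gene and its native promoter. Short annotated fragments of f1 ori, lac regulatory elements, lacI, ble, an HIV-1 LTR and the pBR322 bom region appear to be backbone remnants or partial sequence matches rather than functional parts.

The payload is an EGFP coding sequence, the Aequorea victoria-derived green fluorescent protein. The catalogue lists the insert species as human, which does not reflect the origin of the reporter itself. EGFP is driven by the human cytomegalovirus immediate early enhancer and promoter and terminated by the bovine growth hormone polyadenylation signal, with a T7 promoter lying between the CMV promoter and the coding sequence. The cloning sites are not recorded.

Downstream, a single FRT site sits directly in front of a hygromycin resistance gene followed by an SV40 poly(A) signal. No complete promoter is annotated ahead of this gene, only a small SV40 promoter fragment further upstream. This matches the usual logic of such vectors, in which hygromycin resistance is expressed only after FLP-catalysed recombination places the gene behind a promoter at the genomic FRT locus, so that selection favours correct single-copy integrants.

The record does not state a specific purpose. The design suits transient GFP expression or the generation of isogenic stable GFP-expressing lines, for example as controls alongside other constructs made in the same backbone.
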