Addgene plasmid #127108: pcDNA5_FRT_GFP
Depositing lab: Thomas Tuschl. Depositing organization: Rockefeller University. Publication: The G3BP1-Family-USP10 Deubiquitinase Complex Rescues Ubiquitinated 40S Subunits of Ribosomes Stalled in Translation from Lysosomal Degradation. Meyer C, Garzia A, Morozov P, Molina H, Tuschl T. Mol Cell. 2020 Mar 19;77(6):1193-1205.e5. doi: 10.1016/j.molcel.2019.12.024. Epub 2020 Jan 24. PubMed 31981475.
Backbone
  Vector backbone: pcDNA5_FRT
  Vector type: Mammalian Expression
Growth in bacteria
  Bacterial resistance: Ampicillin, 100 μg/mL
  Growth temperature: 37°C
  Growth strain: DH5alpha
  Copy number: Unknown
Gene/Insert
  Gene/Insert name: GFP
  Species: H. sapiens (human)
  Cloning method: Restriction Enzyme; 5′ cloning site Unknown (unknown if destroyed); 3′ cloning site Unknown (unknown if destroyed)
Terms and licenses: Academic/Nonprofit Terms; Industry Terms: Not Available to Industry
How to cite: pcDNA5_FRT_GFP was a gift from Thomas Tuschl (Addgene plasmid # 127108 ; http://n2t.net/addgene:127108 ; RRID:Addgene_127108)
